>Addgene plasmid #215589 | pGAL4-DBD-HOXB1-WT | addgene full sequence | sequence record 430427 | Addgene NGS Result
TCGGAACAGGAGAGCGCACGAGGGAGCTTCCAGGGGGAAACGCCTGGTATCTTTATAGTCCTGTCGGGTT
TCGCCACCTCTGACTTGAGCGTCGATTTTTGTGATGCTCGTCAGGGGGGCGGAGCCTATGGAAAAACGCC
AGCAACGCGGCCTTTTTACGGTTCCTGGCCTTTTGCTGGCCTTTTGCTCACATGTTCTTTCCTGCGTTAT
CCCCTGATTCTGTGGATAACCGTATTACCGCCTTTGAGTGAGCTGATACCGCTCGCCGCAGCCGAACGAC
CGAGCGCAGCGAGTCAGTGAGCGAGGAAGCGGAAGAGCGCCCAATACGCAAACCGCCTCTCCCCGCGCGT
TGGCCGATTCATTAATGCAGCTGGCACGACAGGTTTCCCGACTGGAAAGCGGGCAGTGAGCGCAACGCAA
TTAATGTGAGTTAGCTCACTCATTAGGCACCCCAGGCTTTACACTTTATGCTTCCGGCTCGTATGTTGTG
TGGAATTGTGAGCGGATAACAATTTCACACAGGAAACAGCTATGACCATGATTACGCCAAGCTCTAGCTA
GAGGTCGACGGTATACAGACATGATAAGATACATTGATGAGTTTGGACAAACCACAACTAGAATGCAGTG
AAAAAAATGCTTTATTTGTGAAATTTGTGATGCTATTGCTTTATTTGTAACCATTATAAGCTGCAATAAA
CAAGTTGGGGTGGGCGAAGAACTCCAGCATGAGATCCCCGCGCTGGAGGATCATCCAGCCGGCGTCCCGG
AAAACGATTCCGAAGCCCAACCTTTCATAGAAGGCGGCGGTGGAATCGAAATCTCGTGATGGCAGGTTGG
GCGTCGCTTGGTCGGTCATTTCGAACCCCAGAGTCCCGCTCAGAAGAACTCGTCAAGAAGGCGATAGAAG
GCGATGCGCTGCGAATCGGGAGCGGCGATACCGTAAAGCACGAGGAAGCGGTCAGCCCATTCGCCGCCAA
GCTCTTCAGCAATATCACGGGTAGCCAACGCTATGTCCTGATAGCGGTCCGCCACACCCAGCCGGCCACA
GTCGATGAATCCAGAAAAGCGGCCATTTTCCACCATGATATTCGGCAAGCAGGCATCGCCATGGGTCACG
ACGAGATCCTCGCCGTCGGGCATGCGCGCCTTGAGCCTGGCGAACAGTTCGGCTGGCGCGAGCCCCTGAT
GCTCTTCGTCCAGATCATCCTGATCGACAAGACCGGCTTCCATCCGAGTACGTGCTCGCTCGATGCGATG
TTTCGCTTGGTGGTCGAATGGGCAGGTAGCCGGATCAAGCGTATGCAGCCGCCGCATTGCATCAGCCATG
ATGGATACTTTCTCGGCAGGAGCAAGGTGAGATGACAGGAGATCCTGCCCCGGCACTTCGCCCAATAGCA
GCCAGTCCCTTCCCGCTTCAGTGACAACGTCGAGCACAGCTGCGCAAGGAACGCCCGTCGTGGCCAGCCA
CGATAGCCGCGCTGCCTCGTCCTGCAGTTCATTCAGGGCACCGGACAGGTCGGTCTTGACAAAAAGAACC
GGGCGCCCCTGCGCTGACAGCCGGAACACGGCGGCATCAGAGCAGCCGATTGTCTGTTGTGCCCAGTCAT
AGCCGAATAGCCTCTCCACCCAAGCGGCCGGAGAACCTGCGTGCAATCCATCTTGTTCAATCATGCGAAA
CGATCCTCATCCTGTCTCTTGATCAGATCCGAAAATGGATATACAAGCTCCCGGGAGCTTTTTGCAAAAG
CCTAGGCCTCCAAAAAAGCCTCCTCACTACTTCTGGAATAGCTCAGAGGCAGAGGCGGCCTCGGCCTCTG
CATAAATAAAAAAAATTAGTCAGCCATGGGGCGGAGAATGGGCGGAACTGGGCGGAGTTAGGGGCGGGAT
GGGCGGAGTTAGGGGCGGGACTATGGTTGCTGACTAATTGAGATGCATGCTTTGCATACTTCTGCCTGCT
GGGGAGCCTGGGGACTTTCCACACCTGGTTGCTGACTAATTGAGATGCATGCTTTGCATACTTCTGCCTG
CTGGGGAGCCTGGGGACTTTCCACACCCTAACTGACACACATTCCACAGAATTAATTCGCGTTAAATTTT
TGTTAAATCAGCTCATTTTTTAACCAATAGGCCGAAATCGGCAAAATCCCTTATAAATCAAAAGAATAGA
CCGAGATAGGGT
[37 nt withheld, positions 2183-2219]
AAAGAACGTGGACTCCAACGTCAAAGG
[49 nt withheld, positions 2247-2295]
T
[91 nt withheld, positions 2297-2387]
G
[124 nt withheld, positions 2389-2512]
GGGGATACCCCCTAGAGCCCCAGCTGGTTCTTTCCGCCTCAGAAGCCATAGAGCCCACCGCATCCCCAGC
ATGCCTGCTATTGTCTTCCCAATCCTCCCCCTTGCTGTCCTGCCCCACCCCACCCCCCAGAATAGAATGA
CACCTACTCAGACAATGCGATGCAATTTCCTCATTTTATTAGGAAAGGACAGTGGGAGTGGCACCTTCCA
GGGTCAAGGAAGGCACGGGGGAGGGGCAAACAACAGATGGCTGGCAACTAGAAGGCACAGTCGAGGCTGA
TCAGCGAGCTCTAGCATTTAGGTGACACTATAGAATAGGGCCCTCTAGACCAGGCCTGGCTCTGACACCT
TCGCTGTCTTGGGTGGGTTTCTCTTAACCTTCATCCAGTCGAAGGTCCGGGCCGTGGGGGTGTTAGGTTC
TGAAGGGCAGGGTGTTTCCTTGTCCTCGGAGAGGAGATCAGCATAGGCCGGTGCAAAGCTCGCGGTCTGC
TCGTTCCCATAAGGGGGATGCTGCGGAGGATATGGCCCCGGACCGGCTCCACCTGCTCCGTAGCCATCGG
ACAAGCCCCCTAGCTGGGCCCCGTAGCTCGAGGGATGAAAATAGCCTCCGTCTCCTTCTGATTGACCCAG
AGGGTAGTACTGAGAAGGCCCGTAGCTGGGGCTGCAGGCGGCAGGAGCATACCCCGAGGGCGCGGAGCTG
GGGAAGGGCACCCCCAGGGTCGAAGGCGGCTGCTGGGCGGGATAGCCGGAGTTCTGCTGAAACGCAGGGC
TGGACAGCCCCCCACCGTAGCGGCCCTCGCTTGCATAGCTGTCAACCGCCTGAGCCGAGCTTGGGGGAAA
GGAGGTTGGGGCGCTGTGGGCGCTGTAGGCGCTGGGTCCCCGGTTACAGAGTGGGTACTCTAAGAAGGAG
TTCATCCTATTATAGTCCATTATCGCCGATACAGTCAACTGTCTTTGACCTTTGTTACTACTCTCTTCCG
ATGATGATGTCGCACTTATTCTATGCTGTCTCAATGTTAGAGGCATATCAGTCTCCACTGAAGCCAATCT
ATCTGTGACGGCATCTTTATTCACATTATCTTGTACAAATAATCCTGTTAACAATGCTTTTATATCCTGT
AAAGAATCCATTTTCAAAATCATGTCAAGGTCTTCTCGAGGAAAAATCAGTAGAAATAGCTGTTCCAGTC
TTTCTAGCCTTGATTCCACTTCTGTCAGATGTGCCCTAGTCAGCGGAGACCTTTTGGTTTTGGGAGAGTA
GCGACACTCCCAGTTGTTCTTCAGACACTTGGCGCACTTCGGTTTTTCTTTGGAGCACTTGAGCTTTTTA
AGTCGGCAAATATCGCATGCTTGTTCGATAGAAGACAGTAGCTTCATGAATTCCAGCACACTGGCGGCCG
TTACTAGTGGATCCGAGCTCGGTACCAAGCTTGGGTCTCCCTATAGTGAGTCGTATTAATTTCGATAAGC
CAGTAAGCAGTGGGTTCTCTAGTTAGCCAGAGAGCTCTGCTTATATAGACCTCCCACCGTACACGCCTAC
CGCCCATTTGCGTCAATGGGGCGGAGTTGTTACGACATTTTGGAAAGTCCCGTTGATTTTGGTGCCAAAA
CAAACTCCCATTGACGTCAATGGGGTGGAGACTTGGAAATCCCCGTGAGTCAAACCGCTATCCACGCCCA
TTGATGTACTGCCAAAACCGCATCACCATGGTAATAGCGATGACTAATACGTAGATGTACTGCCAAGTAG
GAAAGTCCCATAAGGTCATGTACTGGGCATAATGCCAGGCGGGCCATTTACCGTCATTGACGTCAATAGG
GGGCGTACTTGGCATATGATACACTTGATGTACTGCCAAGTGGGCAGTTTACCGTAAATACTCCACCCAT
TGACGTCAATGGAAAGTCCCTATTGGCGTTACTATGGGAACATACGTCATTATTGACGTCAATGGGCGGG
GGTCGTTGGGCGGTCAGCCAGGCGGGCCATTTACCGTAAGTTATGTAACGCGGAACTCCATATATGGGCT
ATGAACTAATGACCCCGTAATTGATTACTATTAATAACTAGTCAATAATCAATGTCAACGCGTATATCTG
GCCCGTACATCGCGAAGCAGCGCAAAACGCCTAACCCTAAGCAGATTCTTCATGCAATTGTCGGTCAAGC
CTTGCCTTGTTGTAGCTTAAATTTTGCTCGCGCACTACTCAGCGACCTCCAACACACAAGCAGGGAGCAG
ATACTGGCTTAACTATGCGGCATCAGAGCAGATTGTACTGAGAGTGCACCATAGGGGATCGGGAGATCTC
CCGATCCGTCGACGTCAGGTGGCACTTTTCGGGGAAATGTGCGCGGAACCCCTATTTGTTTATTTTTCTA
AATACATTCAAATATGTATCCGCTCATGAGACAATAACCCTGATAAATGCTTCAATAATATTGAAAAAGG
AAGAGTATGAGTATTCAACATTTCCGTGTCGCCCTTATTCCCTTTTTTGCGGCATTTTGCCTTCCTGTTT
TTGCTCACCCAGAAACGCTGGTGAAAGTAAAAGATGCTGAAGATCAGTTGGGTGCACGAGTGGGTTACAT
CGAACTGGATCTCAACAGCGGTAAGATCCTTGAGAGTTTTCGCCCCGAAGAACGTTTTCCAATGATGAGC
ACTTTTAAAGTTCTGCTATGTGGCGCGGTATTATCCCGTATTGACGCCGGGCAAGAGCAACTCGGTCGCC
GCATACACTATTCTCAGAATGACTTGGTTGAGTACTCACCAGTCACAGAAAAGCATCTTACGGATGGCAT
GACAGTAAGAGAATTATGCAGTGCTGCCATAACCATGAGTGATAACACTGCGGCCAACTTACTTCTGACA
ACGATCGGAGGACCGAAGGAGCTAACCGCTTTTTTGCACAACATGGGGGATCATGTAACTCGCCTTGATC
GTTGGGAACCGGAGCTGAATGAAGCCATACCAAACGACGAGCGTGACACCACGATGCCTGTAGCAATGGC
AACAACGTTGCGCAAACTATTAACTGGCGAACTACTTACTCTAGCTTCCCGGCAACAATTAATAGACTGG
ATGGAGGCGGATAAAGTTGCAGGACCACTTCTGCGCTCGGCCCTTCCGGCTGGCTGGTTTATTGCTGATA
AATCTGGAGCCGGTGAGCGTGGGTCTCGCGGTATCATTGCAGCACTGGGGCCAGATGGTAAGCCCTCCCG
TATCGTAGTTATCTACACGACGGGAAGTCAGGCAACTATGGATGAACGAAATAGACAGATCGCTGAGATA
GGTGCCTCACTGATTAAGCATTGGTAACTGTCAGACCAAGTTTACTCATATATACTTTAGATTGATTTAA
AACTTCATTTTTAATTTAAAAGGATCTAGGTGAAGATCCTTTTTGATAATCTCATGACCAAAATCCCTTA
ACGTGAGTTTTCGTTCCACTGAGCGTCAGACCCCGTAGAAAAGATCAAAGGATCTTCTTGAGATCCTTTT
TTTCTGCGCGTAATCTGCTGCTTGCAAACAAAAAAACCACCGCTACCAGCGGTGGTTTGTTTGCCGGATC
AAGAGCTACCAACTCTTTTTCCGAAGGTAACTGGCTTCAGCAGAGCGCAGATACCAAATACTGTTCTTCT
AGTGTAGCCGTAGTTAGGCCACCACTTCAAGAACTCTGTAGCACCGCCTACATACCTCGCTCTGCTAATC
CTGTTACCAGTGGCTGCTGCCAGTGGCGATAAGTCGTGTCTTACCGGGTTGGACTCAAGACGATAGTTAC
CGGATAAGGCGCAGCGGTCGGGCTGAACGGGGGGTTCGTGCACACAGCCCAGCTTGGAGCGAACGACCTA
CACCGAACTGAGATACCTACAGCGTGAGCTATGAGAAAGCGCCACGCTTCCCGAAGGGAGAAAGGCGGAC
AGGTATCCGGTAAGCGGCAGGG
Features (pLannotate 1.2.2; 22 found; start..end, strand, type, name):
    317..409     +  CDS            lacI (fragment): lac repressor; lacI; The lac repressor binds to the lac operator to inhibit transcription in E. coli. This inhibition can be relieved by adding lactose or isopropyl-β-D-thiogalactopyranoside (IPTG).
    422..443     +  protein_bind   CAP binding site: CAP binding activates transcription in the presence of cAMP. E. coli catabolite activator protein
    458..488     +  promoter       lac promoter: promoter for the E. coli lac operon
    496..512     +  protein_bind   lac operator: The lac repressor binds to the lac operator to inhibit transcription in E. coli. This inhibition can be relieved by adding lactose or isopropyl-β-D-thiogalactopyranoside (IPTG). lac repressor encoded by lacI
    585..706     -  polyA_signal   SV40 poly(A) signal: SV40 polyadenylation signal
    701..859     -  CDS            ble (fragment): BLE_KLEPN - Experimental evidence at protein level: Swiss-Prot protein existence level 1. Binding protein with a strong affinity to the bleomycin family of antibiotics. Binds to CL990; an antimitotic-antibiotic compound. From Klebsiella pneumoniae.
    883..1674    -  CDS            neo: KKA2_KLEPN - Also known as kan, nptII. Experimental evidence at protein level: Swiss-Prot protein existence level 1. Resistance to kanamycin, neomycin, paromomycin, ribostamycin, butirosin and gentamicin B. From Klebsiella pneumoniae.
   1741..2070    -  promoter       SV40 promoter: SV40 enhancer and early promoter
   2084..2512    -  rep_origin     f1 ori (sequence partly withheld): f1 bacteriophage origin of replication; arrow indicates direction of (+) strand synthesis
   2533..2554    -  promoter       SV40 promoter (fragment): SV40 enhancer and early promoter
   2558..2782    -  polyA_signal   bGH poly(A) signal: bovine growth hormone polyadenylation signal
   2808..2826    +  promoter       SP6 promoter: promoter for bacteriophage SP6 RNA polymerase
   2843..3442    -  CDS            HOXB1 (fragment): HXB1_HUMAN - Also known as HOX2I. Experimental evidence at protein level: Swiss-Prot protein existence level 1. Sequence-specific transcription factor which is part of a developmental regulatory system that provides cells with specific positional identities on the anterior-posterior axis. Acts on the anterior body structures. From Homo sapiens (Human).
   3449..3889    -  CDS            GAL4 DNA binding domain: DNA binding domain of the GAL4 transcriptional activator; Saccharomyces cerevisiae GAL4 (truncated)
   3952..3970    -  promoter       T7 promoter: promoter for bacteriophage T7 RNA polymerase
   3986..4019    -  LTR            5' LTR (truncated) (fragment): truncated 5' long terminal repeat (LTR) from HIV-1
   4015..4218    -  promoter       CMV promoter: human cytomegalovirus (CMV) immediate early promoter
   4219..4598    -  enhancer       CMV enhancer: human cytomegalovirus immediate early enhancer
   4753..4805    +  misc_feature   bom (fragment): basis of mobility region from pBR322
   4864..4968    +  promoter       AmpR promoter: bla
   4969..5829    +  CDS            AmpR: β-lactamase; bla; confers resistance to ampicillin, carbenicillin, and related antibiotics
   6000..134     +  rep_origin     ori (across the origin): high-copy-number ColE1/pMB1/pBR322/pUC origin of replication
