[The description below was written by a language model from this plasmid's Addgene catalogue record and pLannotate feature annotations shown in this document.]
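Description:
pGAL4-DBD-HOXB1-WT is a mammalian expression plasmid of about 6.5 kb, built on the pGAL4-DBD-MCS backbone, for overexpressing human HOXB1 sequence fused to the DNA-binding domain of the yeast transcriptional activator GAL4. It is propagated in E. coli as a high-copy plasmid through a ColE1/pUC-type origin and selected with ampicillin via the β-lactamase gene. An f1 phage origin is also present, along with remnants of the lac regulatory region that are typical backbone carry-over.

The expression unit is driven by the human cytomegalovirus immediate-early enhancer and promoter, followed by a T7 promoter, the GAL4 DNA-binding domain, the HOXB1 coding sequence placed directly downstream, and a bovine growth hormone polyadenylation signal. An SP6 promoter flanks the far side of the insert. The insert was introduced by Gibson cloning. The feature table annotates the HOXB1 portion as a fragment of roughly 600 bp rather than the complete open reading frame, so the fusion may carry only part of the protein, although the record does not define which region. "WT" denotes the wild-type sequence, presumably in contrast to mutant versions. A separate SV40 early promoter drives a neomycin phosphotransferase gene with an SV40 polyadenylation signal, which would allow G418 selection of transfected mammalian cells. A short bleomycin-resistance fragment next to it appears to be vestigial.

The stated purpose is simply overexpression of the Gal4-DBD–HOXB1 fusion. Such fusions are generally used to tether a transcription factor region to GAL4 UAS sites on a co-transfected reporter to measure its transactivation activity. This fits the associated study of activity and specificity in human transcription factors, though no reporter is part of this plasmid.
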