Addgene plasmid #215589: pGAL4-DBD-HOXB1-WT
Purpose: For overexpression of Gal4-DBD HOXB1 WT
Depositing lab: Denes Hnisz. Depositing organization: Max Planck Institute for Molecular Genetics. Publication: An activity-specificity trade-off encoded in human transcription factors. Naderi J, Magalhaes AP, Kibar G, Stik G, Zhang Y, Mackowiak SD, Wieler HM, Rossi F, Buschow R, Christou-Kent M, Alcoverro-Bertran M, Graf T, Vingron M, Hnisz D. Nat Cell Biol. 2024 Aug;26(8):1309-1321. doi: 10.1038/s41556-024-01411-0. Epub 2024 Jul 5. PubMed 38969762.
Backbone
  Vector backbone: pGAL4-DBD-MCS
  Vector type: Mammalian Expression
Growth in bacteria
  Bacterial resistance: Ampicillin, 100 μg/mL
  Growth temperature: 37°C
  Growth strain: DH5alpha
  Copy number: High Copy
Gene/Insert
  Gene/Insert name: HOXB1
  Species: H. sapiens (human)
  Entrez Gene: HOXB1 (a.k.a. HCFP3, HOX2, HOX2I, Hox-2.9)
  Cloning method: Gibson Cloning
Terms and licenses: Academic/Nonprofit Terms; Industry Terms: Not Available to Industry
How to cite: pGAL4-DBD-HOXB1-WT was a gift from Denes Hnisz (Addgene plasmid # 215589 ; http://n2t.net/addgene:215589 ; RRID:Addgene_215589)
